Addgene plasmid #229923: AiP14478 - pAAV-AiE0456m_3xC2-minBG-SYFP2-WPRE3-BGHpA (Alias: CN4478)
Purpose: AiE0456m_3xC2 is an enhancer sequence, designed to drive AAV-mediated transgene expression in specific brain cell types
Depositing lab: Allen Institute for Brain Science & Jonathan Ting. Depositing organization: Allen Institute. Publication: A suite of enhancer AAVs and transgenic mouse lines for genetic access to cortical cell types. Ben-Simon Y, Hooper M, Narayan S, Daigle TL, Dwivedi D, Way SW, Oster A, Stafford DA, Mich JK, Taormina MJ, Martinez RA, Opitz-Araya X, Roth JR, Alexander JR, Allen S, Amster A, Arbuckle J, Ayala A, Baker PM, Bakken TE, Barcelli T, Barta S, Bendrick J, Bertagnolli D, Bielstein C, Bishwakarma P, Bowlus J, Boyer G, Brouner K, Casian B, Casper T, Chakka AB, Chakrabarty R, Chance RK, Chavan S, Clark M, Colbert K, Collman F, Daniel S, Departee M, DiValentin P, Donadio N, Dotson N, Egdorf T, Fliss T, Gabitto M, Garcia J, Gary A, Gasperini M, Gloe J, Goldy J, Gore BB, Graybuck L, Greisman N, Haeseleer F, Halterman C, Haradon Z, Hastings SD, Helback O, Ho W, Hockemeyer D, Huang C, Huff S, Hunker A, Johansen N, Jones D, Juneau Z, Kalmbach B, Kannan M, Khem S, Kussick E, Kutsal R, Larsen R, Lee C, Lee AY, Leibly M, Lenz GH, Li S, Liang E, Lusk N, Madigan Z, Malloy J, Malone J, McCue R, Melchor J, Mollenkopf T, Moosman S, Morin E, Newman D, Ng L, Ngo K, Omstead V, Otto S, Oyama A, Pena N, Pham T, Phillips E, Pom CA, Potekhina L, Ransford S, Ray PL, Rette D, Reynoldson C, Rimorin C, Rocha D, Ruiz A, Sanchez REA, Sawyer L, Sedeno-Cortes A, Sevigny JP, Shapovalova N, Shepard N, Shulga L, Sigler AR, Siverts L, Soliman S, Somasundaram S, Staats B, Stewart K, Szelenyi E, Tieu M, Trader C, Tran A, van Velthoven CTJ, Walker M, Wang Y, Weed N, Wirthlin M, Wood T, Wynalda B, Yao Z, Zhou T, Ariza J, Dee N, Reding M, Ronellenfitch K, Mufti S, Sunkin SM, Smith KA, Esposito L, Waters J, Thyagarajan B, Yao S, Lein ES, Zeng H, Levi BP, Ngai J, Ting JT, Tasic B. Cell. 2025 May 16:S0092-8674(25)00513-6. doi: 10.1016/j.cell.2025.05.002. PubMed 40403729.
Backbone
  Vector backbone: rAAV
  Vector type: AAV
Growth in bacteria
  Bacterial resistance: Ampicillin, 100 μg/mL
  Growth temperature: 30°C
  Growth strain: NEB Stable
  Copy number: High Copy
Gene/Insert
  Gene/Insert name: SYFP2
  Species: Synthetic
  Cloning method: Restriction Enzyme; 5′ cloning site Unknown (unknown if destroyed); 3′ cloning site Unknown (unknown if destroyed)
Terms and licenses: Academic/Nonprofit Terms; Industry Terms: Not Available to Industry
Depositor comments: Allen Institute plasmid alias: CN4478
How to cite: AiP14478 - pAAV-AiE0456m_3xC2-minBG-SYFP2-WPRE3-BGHpA (Alias: CN4478) was a gift from Allen Institute for Brain Science & Jonathan Ting (Addgene plasmid # 229923 ; http://n2t.net/addgene:229923 ; RRID:Addgene_229923)
