[The description below was written by a language model from this plasmid's Addgene catalogue record and pLannotate feature annotations shown in this document.]
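Description:
AiP14478 - pAAV-AiE0456m_3xC2-minBG-SYFP2-WPRE3-BGHpA (alias CN4478) is a recombinant AAV transfer plasmid of about 5.1 kb, built to package an enhancer-driven fluorescent reporter into AAV particles for delivery to the brain. It is maintained in bacteria as a high-copy plasmid through a ColE1/pUC-type origin and selected with ampicillin via the β-lactamase gene and its own promoter. An f1 phage origin and short remnants of pBR322 bom and rop sequences are also present in the backbone. The expression cassette is flanked by AAV2 inverted terminal repeats, which supply the cis signals for genome replication and encapsidation. The right-hand ITR is annotated in full, whereas the left one is detected only as short fragments, which may simply reflect the difficulty of sequencing and annotating these repeats.

The payload is SYFP2, a rapidly maturing monomeric yellow fluorescent protein derived from Aequorea victoria. It is followed by WPRE3, a shortened woodchuck hepatitis virus posttranscriptional element (annotated as two WPRE fragments) that boosts transcript stability and expression, and by the bovine growth hormone polyadenylation signal. Upstream of SYFP2 lies roughly a kilobase that the feature table leaves unannotated. According to the construct name, this region holds the AiE0456m_3xC2 enhancer and a minimal beta-globin promoter (minBG). The name suggests a triplicated core of the enhancer, though the record does not spell this out. The minimal promoter has little activity alone, so expression depends on the enhancer, which is designed to drive AAV-mediated transgene expression in specific brain cell types. The record does not say which cell type is targeted. The construct belongs to a suite of enhancer AAV tools for genetic access to cortical cell types, with SYFP2 fluorescence marking the labelled cells.
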