Features (pLannotate 1.2.2; 14 found; start..end, strand, type, name):
     12..39      +  repeat_region  AAV2 ITR (fragment): inverted terminal repeat of adeno-associated virus serotype 2 inverted
     68..95      +  repeat_region  AAV2 ITR (fragment): inverted terminal repeat of adeno-associated virus serotype 2 inverted
   1144..1860    +  CDS            SYFP2: SYFP2 is a basic (constitutively fluorescent) yellow fluorescent protein published in 2006, derived from Aequorea victoria. It is reported to be a very rapidly-maturing monomer with moderate acid sensitivity.
   1900..2057    +  misc_feature   WPRE (fragment): woodchuck hepatitis virus posttranscriptional regulatory element
   2063..2143    +  misc_feature   WPRE (fragment): woodchuck hepatitis virus posttranscriptional regulatory element
   2160..2271    +  polyA_signal   bGH poly(A) signal: bovine growth hormone polyadenylation signal
   2389..2529    +  repeat_region  AAV2 ITR: inverted terminal repeat of adeno-associated virus serotype 2 inverted
   2534..2585    -  misc_feature   bom (fragment): basis of mobility region from pBR322
   2604..3059    +  rep_origin     f1 ori (sequence partly withheld): f1 bacteriophage origin of replication; arrow indicates direction of (+) strand synthesis
   3060..3109    -  misc_feature   bom (fragment): basis of mobility region from pBR322
   3211..3246    -  CDS            rop (fragment): Rop protein, which maintains plasmids at low copy number; rop
   3341..3445    +  promoter       AmpR promoter: bla
   3446..4306    +  CDS            AmpR: β-lactamase; bla; confers resistance to ampicillin, carbenicillin, and related antibiotics
   4477..5065    +  rep_origin     ori: high-copy-number ColE1/pMB1/pBR322/pUC origin of replication
>Addgene plasmid #229923 | AiP14478 - pAAV-AiE0456m_3xC2-minBG-SYFP2-WPRE3-BGHpA (Alias: CN4478) | addgene full sequence | sequence record 460611 | Addgene NGS Result
CCTGCAGGCAGCTGCGCGCTCGCTCGCTCACTGAGGCCGCCCGGGCGTCGGGCGACCTTTGGTCGCCCGG
CCTCAGTGAGCGAGCGAGCGCGCAGAGAGGGAGTGGCCAACTCCATCACTAGGGGTTCCTGCGGCCGCAC
GCGTTATCTAGGCATTATAATGCAAACTTTAAAAGGAAATGCTCATTATGTAATGTTAAGTGAAAAAAAT
CAGGCCATAAAATGAAATGTGCATTATGCATGCATATGATGAAAAGACAAGAAATAGATAAGAATATGCA
GAAATACAAATAGTTGGCTGTGGTGTGGGCTTCTGGCTTGTTTTCTGTTTTAAAGCCATTACATCATCTT
TCCAATGACAAACTACATTTTAAGTTATTGAAAACAAAATCTCGTTAGCCTTGTCCTTGCATAAATTCCC
AGAGAACACATTATTCTTGTTCCCTATCTAGGCATTATAATGCAAACTTTAAAAGGAAATGCTCATTATG
TAATGTTAAGTGAAAAAAATCAGGCCATAAAATGAAATGTGCATTATGCATGCATATGATGAAAAGACAA
GAAATAGATAAGAATATGCAGAAATACAAATAGTTGGCTGTGGTGTGGGCTTCTGGCTTGTTTTCTGTTT
TAAAGCCATTACATCATCTTTCCAATGACAAACTACATTTTAAGTTATTGAAAACAAAATCTCGTTAGCC
TTGTCCTTGCATAAATTCCCAGAGAACACATTATTCTTGTTCCCTATCTAGGCATTATAATGCAAACTTT
AAAAGGAAATGCTCATTATGTAATGTTAAGTGAAAAAAATCAGGCCATAAAATGAAATGTGCATTATGCA
TGCATATGATGAAAAGACAAGAAATAGATAAGAATATGCAGAAATACAAATAGTTGGCTGTGGTGTGGGC
TTCTGGCTTGTTTTCTGTTTTAAAGCCATTACATCATCTTTCCAATGACAAACTACATTTTAAGTTATTG
AAAACAAAATCTCGTTAGCCTTGTCCTTGCATAAATTCCCAGAGAACACATTATTCTTGTTCCCGAGCTC
GGGCTGGGCATAAAAGTCAGGGCAGAGCCATCTATTGCTTACATTTGCTTCTGGGATCCAGATCTTTCGA
AGCTAGCGCTACCGGTCGCCACCATGGTGAGCAAGGGCGAGGAGCTGTTCACCGGGGTGGTGCCCATCCT
GGTCGAGCTGGACGGCGACGTAAACGGCCACAAGTTCAGCGTGTCCGGCGAGGGCGAGGGCGATGCCACC
TACGGCAAGCTGACCCTGAAGCTGATCTGCACCACCGGCAAGCTGCCCGTGCCCTGGCCCACCCTCGTGA
CCACCCTGGGCTACGGCGTGCAGTGCTTCGCCCGCTACCCCGACCACATGAAGCAGCACGACTTCTTCAA
GTCCGCCATGCCCGAAGGCTACGTCCAGGAGCGCACCATCTTCTTCAAGGACGACGGCAACTACAAGACC
CGCGCCGAGGTGAAGTTCGAGGGCGACACCCTGGTGAACCGCATCGAGCTGAAGGGCATCGACTTCAAGG
AGGACGGCAACATCCTGGGGCACAAGCTGGAGTACAACTACAACAGCCACAACGTCTATATCACCGCCGA
CAAGCAGAAGAACGGCATCAAGGCCAACTTCAAGATCCGCCACAACATCGAGGACGGCGGCGTGCAGCTC
GCCGACCACTACCAGCAGAACACCCCCATCGGCGACGGCCCCGTGCTGCTGCCCGACAACCACTACCTGA
GCTACCAGTCCAAGCTGAGCAAAGACCCCAACGAGAAGCGCGATCACATGGTCCTGCTGGAGTTCGTGAC
CGCCGCCGGGATCACTCTCGGCATGGACGAGCTGTACAAGTAAGTCGACGGCGCGCCGCGGCCGCGAATT
CGATATCATAATCAACCTCTGGATTACAAAATTTGTGAAAGATTGACTGGTATTCTTAACTATGTTGCTC
CTTTTACGCTATGTGGATACGCTGCTTTAATGCCTTTGTATCATGCTATTGCTTCCCGTATGGCTTTCAT
TTTCTCCTCCTTGTATAAATCCTGGTTAGTTCTTGCCACGGCGGAACTCATCGCCGCCTGCCTTGCCCGC
TGCTGGACAGGGGCTCGGCTGTTGGGCACTGACAATTCCGTGGCTCGAGAGATCTTCGACTGTGCCTTCT
AGTTGCCAGCCATCTGTTGTTTGCCCCTCCCCCGTGCCTTCCTTGACCCTGGAAGGTGCCACTCCCACTG
TCCTTTCCTAATAAAATGAGGAAATTGCATCGCATTGTCTGAGTAGGTGTCATTCTATTCTGGGGGGTGG
GGTGGGGCAGGACAGCAAGGGGGAGGATTGGGAAGACAATAGCAGGCATGAGATCTCACGTGCGGACCGA
GCGGCCGCAGGAACCCCTAGTGATGGAGTTGGCCACTCCCTCTCTGCGCGCTCGCTCGCTCACTGAGGCC
GGGCGACCAAAGGTCGCCCGACGCCCGGGCTTTGCCCGGGCGGCCTCAGTGAGCGAGCGAGCGCGCAGCT
GCCTGCAGGGGCGCCTGATGCGGTATTTTCTCCTTACGCATCTGTGCGGTATTTCACACCGCATA
[95 nt withheld, positions 2586-2680]
T
[46 nt withheld, positions 2682-2727]
C
[141 nt withheld, positions 2729-2869]
CCTTTGACGTTGGAGTCCACGTTCTTT
[37 nt withheld, positions 2897-2933]
ACTCTATCTCGGGCTATTCTTTTGATTTATAAGGGATTTTGCCGATTTCGGTCTATTGGTTAAAAAATGA
GCTGATTTAACAAAAATTTAACGCGAATTTTAACAAAATATTAACGTTTACAATTTTATGGTGCACTCTC
AGTACAATCTGCTCTGATGCCGCATAGTTAAGCCAGCCCCGACACCCGCCAACACCCGCTGACGCGCCCT
GACGGGCTTGTCTGCTCCCGGCATCCGCTTACAGACAAGCTGTGACCGTCTCCGGGAGCTGCATGTGTCA
GAGGTTTTCACCGTCATCACCGAAACGCGCGAGACGAAAGGGCCTCGTGATACGCCTATTTTTATAGGTT
AATGTCATGATAATAATGGTTTCTTAGACGTCAGGTGGCACTTTTCGGGGAAATGTGCGCGGAACCCCTA
TTTGTTTATTTTTCTAAATACATTCAAATATGTATCCGCTCATGAGACAATAACCCTGATAAATGCTTCA
ATAATATTGAAAAAGGAAGAGTATGAGTATTCAACATTTCCGTGTCGCCCTTATTCCCTTTTTTGCGGCA
TTTTGCCTTCCTGTTTTTGCTCACCCAGAAACGCTGGTGAAAGTAAAAGATGCTGAAGATCAGTTGGGTG
CACGAGTGGGTTACATCGAACTGGATCTCAACAGCGGTAAGATCCTTGAGAGTTTTCGCCCCGAAGAACG
TTTTCCAATGATGAGCACTTTTAAAGTTCTGCTATGTGGCGCGGTATTATCCCGTATTGACGCCGGGCAA
GAGCAACTCGGTCGCCGCATACACTATTCTCAGAATGACTTGGTTGAGTACTCACCAGTCACAGAAAAGC
ATCTTACGGATGGCATGACAGTAAGAGAATTATGCAGTGCTGCCATAACCATGAGTGATAACACTGCGGC
CAACTTACTTCTGACAACGATCGGAGGACCGAAGGAGCTAACCGCTTTTTTGCACAACATGGGGGATCAT
GTAACTCGCCTTGATCGTTGGGAACCGGAGCTGAATGAAGCCATACCAAACGACGAGCGTGACACCACGA
TGCCTGTAGCAATGGCAACAACGTTGCGCAAACTATTAACTGGCGAACTACTTACTCTAGCTTCCCGGCA
ACAATTAATAGACTGGATGGAGGCGGATAAAGTTGCAGGACCACTTCTGCGCTCGGCCCTTCCGGCTGGC
TGGTTTATTGCTGATAAATCTGGAGCCGGTGAGCGTGGGTCTCGCGGTATCATTGCAGCACTGGGGCCAG
ATGGTAAGCCCTCCCGTATCGTAGTTATCTACACGACGGGGAGTCAGGCAACTATGGATGAACGAAATAG
ACAGATCGCTGAGATAGGTGCCTCACTGATTAAGCATTGGTAACTGTCAGACCAAGTTTACTCATATATA
CTTTAGATTGATTTAAAACTTCATTTTTAATTTAAAAGGATCTAGGTGAAGATCCTTTTTGATAATCTCA
TGACCAAAATCCCTTAACGTGAGTTTTCGTTCCACTGAGCGTCAGACCCCGTAGAAAAGATCAAAGGATC
TTCTTGAGATCCTTTTTTTCTGCGCGTAATCTGCTGCTTGCAAACAAAAAAACCACCGCTACCAGCGGTG
GTTTGTTTGCCGGATCAAGAGCTACCAACTCTTTTTCCGAAGGTAACTGGCTTCAGCAGAGCGCAGATAC
CAAATACTGTTCTTCTAGTGTAGCCGTAGTTAGGCCACCACTTCAAGAACTCTGTAGCACCGCCTACATA
CCTCGCTCTGCTAATCCTGTTACCAGTGGCTGCTGCCAGTGGCGATAAGTCGTGTCTTACCGGGTTGGAC
TCAAGACGATAGTTACCGGATAAGGCGCAGCGGTCGGGCTGAACGGGGGGTTCGTGCACACAGCCCAGCT
TGGAGCGAACGACCTACACCGAACTGAGATACCTACAGCGTGAGCTATGAGAAAGCGCCACGCTTCCCGA
AGGGAGAAAGGCGGACAGGTATCCGGTAAGCGGCAGGGTCGGAACAGGAGAGCGCACGAGGGAGCTTCCA
GGGGGAAACGCCTGGTATCTTTATAGTCCTGTCGGGTTTCGCCACCTCTGACTTGAGCGTCGATTTTTGT
GATGCTCGTCAGGGGGGCGGAGCCTATGGAAAAACGCCAGCAACGCGGCCTTTTTACGGTTCCTGGCCTT
TTGCTGGCCTTTTGCTCACATGT
